Addgene plasmid #25326: CBX5 (3I3C)
Purpose: Bacterial expression for structure determination; may not be full ORF
Depositing lab: Cheryl Arrowsmith. Depositing organization: University of Toronto.
Backbone
  Vector backbone: pET28-MHL
  Backbone manufacturer: SGC
  Backbone size w/o insert (bp): 7325
  Vector type: Bacterial Expression
Growth in bacteria
  Bacterial resistance: Kanamycin, 50 μg/mL
  Growth temperature: 37°C
  Growth strain: DH5alpha
  Copy number: Low Copy
Gene/Insert
  Gene/Insert name: CBX5_CSD6 (alt names: PDB: 3I3C; chromobox homolog 5, chromo shadow Domain; CBX5)
  Species: H. sapiens (human)
  Insert size (bp): 201
  GenBank ID: BC000954
  Entrez Gene: CBX5 (a.k.a. HEL25, HP1, HP1A, HP1alpha)
  Tag / fusion protein: His (N terminal on insert)
  Cloning method: Restriction Enzyme
  Sequencing primers: 5′ T7; 3′ T7-term
Terms and licenses: Academic/Nonprofit Terms; Industry Terms: Not Available to Industry
Depositor comments: PDB: 3I3C. http://www.thesgc.org/structures/3I3C/
How to cite: CBX5 (3I3C) was a gift from Cheryl Arrowsmith (Addgene plasmid # 25326 ; http://n2t.net/addgene:25326 ; RRID:Addgene_25326)
