[The description below was written by a language model from this plasmid's Addgene catalogue record.]
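Description:
CBX5 (3I3C) is a bacterial expression plasmid built on the pET28-MHL backbone, a pET28-derived vector from a structural genomics consortium, recorded at 7325 bp without insert. It is propagated in E. coli as a low-copy plasmid under kanamycin selection. The record does not name the promoter, and no feature table is provided. However, the listed sequencing primers (T7 forward and T7 terminator) indicate that the insert lies between T7 promoter and terminator regions. This is the usual arrangement in pET-family vectors, where transcription depends on T7 RNA polymerase supplied by a suitable expression host.

The insert is a 201 bp fragment of human CBX5 (chromobox homolog 5, also known as HP1alpha) introduced by restriction enzyme cloning. It covers the chromo shadow domain rather than the full open reading frame, and the record itself cautions that the construct may not contain the complete ORF. HP1alpha is a heterochromatin-associated protein, and its chromo shadow domain is generally known as the C-terminal module that mediates dimerisation and binding of partner proteins. The fragment carries an N-terminal His tag, which allows the recombinant protein to be purified by immobilised metal affinity chromatography.

The stated purpose is bacterial production of this domain for structure determination, and the construct is linked to a deposited Protein Data Bank structure (3I3C). It suits the preparation of purified chromo shadow domain for crystallography or for related biophysical and binding studies. It is not suited to work that requires full-length CBX5.
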