>Addgene plasmid #25326 | CBX5 (3I3C) | depositor partial sequence | sequence record 11800 | Author sequence
AGAGAGCAGAGCAATGATATCGCTCGGGGCTTTGAGAGAGGACTGGAACCAGAAAAGATCATTGGGGCAA
CAGATTCCTGTGGTGATTTAATGTTCCTAATGAAATGGAAAGACACAGATGAAGCTGACCTGGTTCTTGC
AAAAGAAGCTAATGTGAAATGTCCACAAATTGTGATAGCATTTTATGAAGAGAGACTGACA
