>Addgene plasmid #25326 | CBX5 (3I3C) | addgene partial sequence | sequence record 31409 | 25326 with T7
TTCCCTCTGAATATTTTGTTTACTTTAGAAGGAGATATACCATGCATCATCATCATCATCACAGCAGCGG
CAGAGAAAACTTGTATTTCCAGGGCAGAGAGCAGAGCAATGATATCGCTCGGGGCTTTGAGAGAGGACTG
GAACCAGAAAAGATCATTGGGGCAACAGATTCCTGTGGTGATTTAATGTTCCTAATGAAATGGAAAGACA
CAGATGAAGCTGACCTGGTTCTTGCAAAAGAAGCTAATGTGAAATGTCCACAAATTGTGATAGCATTTTA
TGAAGAGAGACTGACATGATGACGAAGCTTGCGGCCGCACTCGAGCACCACCACCACCACCACTGAGATC
CGGCTGCTAACAAAGCCCGAAAGGAAGCTGAGTTGGCTGCTGCCACCGCTGAGCAATAACTAGCATAACC
CCTTGGGGCCTCTAAACGGGTCTTGAGGGGTTTTTTGCTGAAAGGAGGAACTATATCCGGATTGGCGAAT
GGG
[124 nt withheld, positions 494-617]
C
[91 nt withheld, positions 619-709]
A
[49 nt withheld, positions 711-759]
CCTTTGACGTTGGAGTCCACGTTCTTT
[37 nt withheld, positions 787-823]
ACCCTATCTCGGTCTATTCTTTTGATTTATAAGGGATTTTGCCGATTTCGGCCTATTGGTTAAAAAATGA
GCTGATTTAAC
